>Addgene plasmid #197636 | pCDNA3-hTLR3-VenusFlag | addgene full sequence | sequence record 392775 | Addgene NGS Result
GACGGATCGGGAGATCTCCCGATCCCCTATGGTGCACTCTCAGTACAATCTGCTCTGATGCCGCATAGTT
AAGCCAGTATCTGCTCCCTGCTTGTGTGTTGGAGGTCGCTGAGTAGTGCGCGAGCAAAATTTAAGCTACA
ACAAGGCAAGGCTTGACCGACAATTGCATGAAGAATCTGCTTAGGGTTAGGCGTTTTGCGCTGCTTCGCG
ATGTACGGGCCAGATATACGCGTTGACATTGATTATTGACTAGTTATTAATAGTAATCAATTACGGGGTC
ATTAGTTCATAGCCCATATATGGAGTTCCGCGTTACATAACTTACGGTAAATGGCCCGCCTGGCTGACCG
CCCAACGACCCCCGCCCATTGACGTCAATAATGACGTATGTTCCCATAGTAACGCCAATAGGGACTTTCC
ATTGACGTCAATGGGTGGAGTATTTACGGTAAACTGCCCACTTGGCAGTACATCAAGTGTATCATATGCC
AAGTACGCCCCCTATTGACGTCAATGACGGTAAATGGCCCGCCTGGCATTATGCCCAGTACATGACCTTA
TGGGACTTTCCTACTTGGCAGTACATCTACGTATTAGTCATCGCTATTACCATGGTGATGCGGTTTTGGC
AGTACATCAATGGGCGTGGATAGCGGTTTGACTCACGGGGATTTCCAAGTCTCCACCCCATTGACGTCAA
TGGGAGTTTGTTTTGGCACCAAAATCAACGGGACTTTCCAAAATGTCGTAACAACTCCGCCCCATTGACG
CAAATGGGCGGTAGGCGTGTACGGTGGGAGGTCTATATAAGCAGAGCTCTCTGGCTAACTAGAGAACCCA
CTGCTTACTGGCTTATCGAAATTAATACGACTCACTATAGGGAGACCCAAGCTTGCTAGTTAAGCTAGCA
ACAAGTTTGTACAAAAAAGTTGGCACCATGAGACAGACTTTGCCTTGTATCTACTTTTGGGGGGGCCTTT
TGCCCTTTGGGATGCTGTGTGCATCCTCCACCACCAAGTGCACTGTTAGCCATGAAGTTGCTGACTGCAG
CCACCTGAAGTTGACTCAGGTACCCGATGATCTACCCACAAACATAACAGTGTTGAACCTTACCCATAAT
CAACTCAGAAGATTACCAGCCGCCAACTTCACAAGGTATAGCCAGCTAACTAGCTTGGATGTAGGATTTA
ACACCATCTCAAAACTGGAGCCAGAATTGTGCCAGAAACTTCCCATGTTAAAAGTTTTGAACCTCCAGCA
CAATGAGCTATCTCAACTTTCTGATAAAACCTTTGCCTTCTGCACGAATTTGACTGAACTCCATCTCATG
TCCAACTCAATCCAGAAAATTAAAAATAATCCCTTTGTCAAGCAGAAGAATTTAATCACATTAGATCTGT
CTCATAATGGCTTGTCATCTACAAAATTAGGAACTCAGGTTCAGCTGGAAAATCTCCAAGAGCTTCTATT
ATCAAACAATAAAATTCAAGCGCTAAAAAGTGAAGAACTGGATATCTTTGCCAATTCATCTTTAAAAAAA
TTAGAGTTGTCATCGAATCAAATTAAAGAGTTTTCTCCAGGGTGTTTTCACGCAATTGGAAGATTATTTG
GCCTCTTTCTGAACAATGTCCAGCTGGGTCCCAGCCTTACAGAGAAGCTATGTTTGGAATTAGCAAACAC
AAGCATTCGGAATCTGTCTCTGAGTAACAGCCAGCTGTCCACCACCAGCAATACAACTTTCTTGGGACTA
AAGTGGACAAATCTCACTATGCTCGATCTTTCCTACAACAACTTAAATGTGGTTGGTAACGATTCCTTTG
CTTGGCTTCCACAACTAGAATATTTCTTCCTAGAGTATAATAATATACAGCATTTGTTTTCTCACTCTTT
GCACGGGCTTTTCAATGTGAGGTACCTGAATTTGAAACGGTCTTTTACTAAACAAAGTATTTCCCTTGCC
TCACTCCCCAAGATTGATGATTTTTCTTTTCAGTGGCTAAAATGTTTGGAGCACCTTAACATGGAAGATA
ATGATATTCCAGGCATAAAAAGCAATATGTTCACAGGATTGATAAACCTGAAATACTTAAGTCTATCCAA
CTCCTTTACAAGTTTGCGAACTTTGACAAATGAAACATTTGTATCACTTGCTCATTCTCCCTTACACATA
CTCAACCTAACCAAGAATAAAATCTCAAAAATAGAGAGTGATGCTTTCTCTTGGTTGGGCCACCTAGAAG
TACTTGACCTGGGCCTTAATGAAATTGGGCAAGAACTCACAGGCCAGGAATGGAGAGGTCTAGAAAATAT
TTTCGAAATCTATCTTTCCTACAACAAGTACCTGCAGCTGACTAGGAACTCCTTTGCCTTGGTCCCAAGC
CTTCAACGACTGATGCTCCGAAGGGTGGCCCTTAAAAATGTGGATAGCTCTCCTTCACCATTCCAGCCTC
TTCGTAACTTGACCATTCTGGATCTAAGCAACAACAACATAGCCAACATAAATGATGACATGTTGGAGGG
TCTTGAGAAACTAGAAATTCTCGATTTGCAGCATAACAACTTAGCACGGCTCTGGAAACACGCAAACCCT
GGTGGTCCCATTTATTTCCTAAAGGGTCTGTCTCACCTCCACATCCTTAACTTGGAGTCCAACGGCTTTG
ACGAGATCCCAGTTGAGGTCTTCAAGGATTTATTTGAACTAAAGATCATCGATTTAGGATTGAATAATTT
AAACACACTTCCAGCATCTGTCTTTAATAATCAGGTGTCTCTAAAGTCATTGAACCTTCAGAAGAATCTC
ATAACATCCGTTGAGAAGAAGGTTTTCGGGCCAGCTTTCAGGAACCTGACTGAGTTAGATATGCGCTTTA
ATCCCTTTGATTGCACGTGTGAAAGTATTGCCTGGTTTGTTAATTGGATTAACGAGACCCATACCAACAT
CCCTGAGCTGTCAAGCCACTACCTTTGCAACACTCCACCTCACTATCATGGGTTCCCAGTGAGACTTTTT
GATACATCATCTTGCAAAGACAGTGCCCCCTTTGAACTCTTTTTCATGATCAATACCAGTATCCTGTTGA
TTTTTATCTTTATTGTACTTCTCATCCACTTTGAGGGCTGGAGGATATCTTTTTATTGGAATGTTTCAGT
ACATCGAGTTCTTGGTTTCAAAGAAATAGACAGACAGACAGAACAGTTTGAATATGCAGCATATATAATT
CATGCCTATAAAGATAAGGATTGGGTCTGGGAACATTTCTCTTCAATGGAAAAGGAAGACCAATCTCTCA
AATTTTGTCTGGAAGAAAGGGACTTTGAGGCGGGTGTTTTTGAACTAGAAGCAATTGTTAACAGCATCAA
AAGAAGCAGAAAAATTATTTTTGTTATAACACACCATCTATTAAAAGACCCATTATGCAAAAGATTCAAG
GTACATCATGCAGTTCAACAAGCTATTGAACAAAATCTGGATTCCATTATATTGGTTTTCCTTGAGGAGA
TTCCAGATTATAAACTGAACCATGCACTCTGTTTGCGAAGAGGAATGTTTAAATCTCACTGCATCTTGAA
CTGGCCAGTTCAGAAAGAACGGATAGGTGCCTTTCGTCATAAATTGCAAGTAGCACTTGGATCCAAAAAC
TCTGTACATTTGCCAACTTTCTTGTACAAAGTGGTTGATCTCGAGGACTACAAGGACGACGATGACAAGG
GAGGGGGTGGATCTGGAGGGGGTGGATCTATGGTGAGCAAGGGCGAGGAGCTGTTCACCGGGGTGGTGCC
CATCCTGGTCGAGCTGGACGGCGACGTAAACGGCCACAAGTTCAGCGTGTCCGGCGAGGGCGAGGGCGAT
GCCACCTACGGCAAGCTGACCCTGAAGCTGATCTGCACCACCGGCAAGCTGCCCGTGCCCTGGCCCACCC
TCGTGACCACCCTGGGCTACGGCCTGCAGTGCTTCGCCCGCTACCCCGACCACATGAAGCAGCACGACTT
CTTCAAGTCCGCCATGCCCGAAGGCTACGTCCAGGAGCGCACCATCTTCTTCAAGGACGACGGCAACTAC
AAGACCCGCGCCGAGGTGAAGTTCGAGGGCGACACCCTGGTGAACCGCATCGAGCTGAAGGGCATCGACT
TCAAGGAGGACGGCAACATCCTGGGGCACAAGCTGGAGTACAACTACAACAGCCACAACGTCTATATCAC
CGCCGACAAGCAGAAGAACGGCATCAAGGCCAACTTCAAGATCCGCCACAACATCGAGGACGGCGGCGTG
CAGCTCGCCGACCACTACCAGCAGAACACCCCCATCGGCGACGGCCCCGTGCTGCTGCCCGACAACCACT
ACCTGAGCTACCAGTCCGCCCTGAGCAAAGACCCCAACGAGAAGCGCGATCACATGGTCCTGCTGGAGTT
CGTGACCGCCGCCGGGATCACTCTCGGCATGGACGAGCTGTACAAGTAAGGTACCGGTTAGTAATGAGTT
TAAACGGGGGAGGCTAACTGAAACACGGAAGGAGACAATACCGGAAGGAACCCGCGCTATGACGGCAATA
AAAAGACAGAATAAAACGCACGGGTGTTGGGTCGTTTGTTCATAAACGCGGGGTTCGGTCCCAGGGCTGG
CACTCTGTCGATACCCCACCGAGACCCCATTGGGGCCAATACGCCCGCGTTTCTTCCTTTTCCCCACCCC
ACCCCCCAAGTTCGGGTGAAGGCCCAGGGCTCGCAGCCAACGTCGGGGCGGCAGGCCCTGCCATAGCAGA
TCTGCGCAGCTGGGGCTCTAGGGGGTATCCCC
[124 nt withheld, positions 4793-4916]
C
[91 nt withheld, positions 4918-5008]
A
[49 nt withheld, positions 5010-5058]
CCTTTGACGTTGGAGTCCACGTTCTTT
[37 nt withheld, positions 5086-5122]
ACCCTATCTCGGTCTATTCTTTTGATTTATAAGGGATTTTGCCGATTTCGGCCTATTGGTTAAAAAATGA
GCTGATTTAACAAAAATTTAACGCGAATTAATTCTGTGGAATGTGTGTCAGTTAGGGTGTGGAAAGTCCC
CAGGCTCCCCAGCAGGCAGAAGTATGCAAAGCATGCATCTCAATTAGTCAGCAACCAGGTGTGGAAAGTC
CCCAGGCTCCCCAGCAGGCAGAAGTATGCAAAGCATGCATCTCAATTAGTCAGCAACCATAGTCCCGCCC
CTAACTCCGCCCATCCCGCCCCTAACTCCGCCCAGTTCCGCCCATTCTCCGCCCCATGGCTGACTAATTT
TTTTTATTTATGCAGAGGCCGAGGCCGCCTCTGCCTCTGAGCTATTCCAGAAGTAGTGAGGAGGCTTTTT
TGGAGGCCTAGGCTTTTGCAAAAAGCTCCCGGGAGCTTGTATATCCATTTTCGGATCTGATCAAGAGACA
GGATGAGGATCGTTTCGCATGATTGAACAAGATGGATTGCACGCAGGTTCTCCGGCCGCTTGGGTGGAGA
GGCTATTCGGCTATGACTGGGCACAACAGACAATCGGCTGCTCTGATGCCGCCGTGTTCCGGCTGTCAGC
GCAGGGGCGCCCGGTTCTTTTTGTCAAGACCGACCTGTCCGGTGCCCTGAATGAACTGCAGGACGAGGCA
GCGCGGCTATCGTGGCTGGCCACGACGGGCGTTCCTTGCGCAGCTGTGCTCGACGTTGTCACTGAAGCGG
GAAGGGACTGGCTGCTATTGGGCGAAGTGCCGGGGCAGGATCTCCTGTCATCTCACCTTGCTCCTGCCGA
GAAAGTATCCATCATGGCTGATGCAATGCGGCGGCTGCATACGCTTGATCCGGCTACCTGCCCATTCGAC
CACCAAGCGAAACATCGCATCGAGCGAGCACGTACTCGGATGGAAGCCGGTCTTGTCGATCAGGATGATC
TGGACGAAGAGCATCAGGGGCTCGCGCCAGCCGAACTGTTCGCCAGGCTCAAGGCGCGCATGCCCGACGG
CGAGGATCTCGTCGTGACCCATGGCGATGCCTGCTTGCCGAATATCATGGTGGAAAATGGCCGCTTTTCT
GGATTCATCGACTGTGGCCGGCTGGGTGTGGCGGACCGCTATCAGGACATAGCGTTGGCTACCCGTGATA
TTGCTGAAGAGCTTGGCGGCGAATGGGCTGACCGCTTCCTCGTGCTTTACGGTATCGCCGCTCCCGATTC
GCAGCGCATCGCCTTCTATCGCCTTCTTGACGAGTTCTTCTGAGCGGGACTCTGGGGTTCGCGAAATGAC
CGACCAAGCGACGCCCAACCTGCCATCACGAGATTTCGATTCCACCGCCGCCTTCTATGAAAGGTTGGGC
TTCGGAATCGTTTTCCGGGACGCCGGCTGGATGATCCTCCAGCGCGGGGATCTCATGCTGGAGTTCTTCG
CCCACCCCAACTTGTTTATTGCAGCTTATAATGGTTACAAATAAAGCAATAGCATCACAAATTTCACAAA
TAAAGCATTTTTTTCACTGCATTCTAGTTGTGGTTTGTCCAAACTCATCAATGTATCTTATCATGTCTGT
ATACCGTCGACCTCTAGCTAGAGCTTGGCGTAATCATGGTCATAGCTGTTTCCTGTGTGAAATTGTTATC
CGCTCACAATTCCACACAACATACGAGCCGGAAGCATAAAGTGTAAAGCCTGGGGTGCCTAATGAGTGAG
CTAACTCACATTAATTGCGTTGCGCTCACTGCCCGCTTTCCAGTCGGGAAACCTGTCGTGCCAGCTGCAT
TAATGAATCGGCCAACGCGCGGGGAGAGGCGGTTTGCGTATTGGGCGCTCTTCCGCTTCCTCGCTCACTG
ACTCGCTGCGCTCGGTCGTTCGGCTGCGGCGAGCGGTATCAGCTCACTCAAAGGCGGTAATACGGTTATC
CACAGAATCAGGGGATAACGCAGGAAAGAACATGTGAGCAAAAGGCCAGCAAAAGGCCAGGAACCGTAAA
AAGGCCGCGTTGCTGGCGTTTTTCCATAGGCTCCGCCCCCCTGACGAGCATCACAAAAATCGACGCTCAA
GTCAGAGGTGGCGAAACCCGACAGGACTATAAAGATACCAGGCGTTTCCCCCTGGAAGCTCCCTCGTGCG
CTCTCCTGTTCCGACCCTGCCGCTTACCGGATACCTGTCCGCCTTTCTCCCTTCGGGAAGCGTGGCGCTT
TCTCATAGCTCACGCTGTAGGTATCTCAGTTCGGTGTAGGTCGTTCGCTCCAAGCTGGGCTGTGTGCACG
AACCCCCCGTTCAGCCCGACCGCTGCGCCTTATCCGGTAACTATCGTCTTGAGTCCAACCCGGTAAGACA
CGACTTATCGCCACTGGCAGCAGCCACTGGTAACAGGATTAGCAGAGCGAGGTATGTAGGCGGTGCTACA
GAGTTCTTGAAGTGGTGGCCTAACTACGGCTACACTAGAAGAACAGTATTTGGTATCTGCGCTCTGCTGA
AGCCAGTTACCTTCGGAAAAAGAGTTGGTAGCTCTTGATCCGGCAAACAAACCACCGCTGGTAGCGGTGG
TTTTTTTGTTTGCAAGCAGCAGATTACGCGCAGAAAAAAAGGATCTCAAGAAGATCCTTTGATCTTTTCT
ACGGGGTCTGACGCTCAGTGGAACGAAAACTCACGTTAAGGGATTTTGGTCATGAGATTATCAAAAAGGA
TCTTCACCTAGATCCTTTTAAATTAAAAATGAAGTTTTAAATCAATCTAAAGTATATATGAGTAAACTTG
GTCTGACAGTTACCAATGCTTAATCAGTGAGGCACCTATCTCAGCGATCTGTCTATTTCGTTCATCCATA
GTTGCCTGACTCCCCGTCGTGTAGATAACTACGATACGGGAGGGCTTACCATCTGGCCCCAGTGCTGCAA
TGATACCGCGAGACCCACGCTCACCGGCTCCAGATTTATCAGCAATAAACCAGCCAGCCGGAAGGGCCGA
GCGCAGAAGTGGTCCTGCAACTTTATCCGCCTCCATCCAGTCTATTAATTGTTGCCGGGAAGCTAGAGTA
AGTAGTTCGCCAGTTAATAGTTTGCGCAACGTTGTTGCCATTGCTACAGGCATCGTGGTGTCACGCTCGT
CGTTTGGTATGGCTTCATTCAGCTCCGGTTCCCAACGATCAAGGCGAGTTACATGATCCCCCATGTTGTG
CAAAAAAGCGGTTAGCTCCTTCGGTCCTCCGATCGTTGTCAGAAGTAAGTTGGCCGCAGTGTTATCACTC
ATGGTTATGGCAGCACTGCATAATTCTCTTACTGTCATGCCATCCGTAAGATGCTTTTCTGTGACTGGTG
AGTACTCAACCAAGTCATTCTGAGAATAGTGTATGCGGCGACCGAGTTGCTCTTGCCCGGCGTCAATACG
GGATAATACCGCGCCACATAGCAGAACTTTAAAAGTGCTCATCATTGGAAAACGTTCTTCGGGGCGAAAA
CTCTCAAGGATCTTACCGCTGTTGAGATCCAGTTCGATGTAACCCACTCGTGCACCCAACTGATCTTCAG
CATCTTTTACTTTCACCAGCGTTTCTGGGTGAGCAAAAACAGGAAGGCAAAATGCCGCAAAAAAGGGAAT
AAGGGCGACACGGAAATGTTGAATACTCATACTCTTCCTTTTTCAATATTATTGAAGCATTTATCAGGGT
TATTGTCTCATGAGCGGATACATATTTGAATGTATTTAGAAAAATAAACAAATAGGGGTTCCGCGCACAT
TTCCCCGAAAAGTGCCACCTGACGTC
Features (pLannotate 1.2.2; 24 found; start..end, strand, type, name):
     28..80      -  misc_feature   bom (fragment): basis of mobility region from pBR322
    235..614     +  enhancer       CMV enhancer: human cytomegalovirus immediate early enhancer
    615..818     +  promoter       CMV promoter: human cytomegalovirus (CMV) immediate early promoter
    814..847     +  LTR            5' LTR (truncated) (fragment): truncated 5' long terminal repeat (LTR) from HIV-1
    863..881     +  promoter       T7 promoter: promoter for bacteriophage T7 RNA polymerase
    912..929     +  protein_bind   attB1 (fragment): mutant version of attB; core recombination site for the Gateway® BP reaction BP Clonase™
    938..3649    +  CDS            TLR3: TLR3_HUMAN - Experimental evidence at protein level: Swiss-Prot protein existence level 1. Key component of innate and adaptive immunity. TLRs (Toll- like receptors) control host immune response against pathogens through recognition of molecular patterns specific to microorganisms. TLR3 is a nucleotide-sensing TLR which is activated by double-stranded RNA, a sign of viral infection. Acts via the adapter TRIF/TICAM1, leading to NF-kappa-B activation, IRF3 nuclear translocation, cytokine secretion and the inflammatory response. From Homo sapiens (Human).
   3657..3674    -  protein_bind   attB2 (fragment): mutant version of attB; core recombination site for the Gateway® BP reaction BP Clonase™
   3689..3709    +  CDS            FLAG (fragment): FLAG® epitope tag, followed by an enterokinase cleavage site
   3740..4459    +  CDS            Venus: yellow fluorescent protein (YFP) with fast and efficient maturation (Nagai et al., 2002) mammalian codon-optimized
   4543..4591    +  polyA_signal   HSV TK poly(A) signal: herpes simplex virus thymidine kinase polyadenylation signal (Cole and Stacy, 1985)
   4682..4698    -  polyA_signal   bGH poly(A) signal (fragment): bovine growth hormone polyadenylation signal
   4793..5221    +  rep_origin     f1 ori (sequence partly withheld): f1 bacteriophage origin of replication; arrow indicates direction of (+) strand synthesis
   5235..5564    +  promoter       SV40 promoter: SV40 enhancer and early promoter
   5631..6422    +  CDS            neo: KKA2_KLEPN - Also known as kan, nptII. Experimental evidence at protein level: Swiss-Prot protein existence level 1. Resistance to kanamycin, neomycin, paromomycin, ribostamycin, butirosin and gentamicin B. From Klebsiella pneumoniae.
   6448..6606    +  CDS            ble (fragment): BLE_KLEPN - Experimental evidence at protein level: Swiss-Prot protein existence level 1. Binding protein with a strong affinity to the bleomycin family of antibiotics. Binds to CL990; an antimitotic-antibiotic compound. From Klebsiella pneumoniae.
   6601..6722    +  polyA_signal   SV40 poly(A) signal: SV40 polyadenylation signal
   6795..6811    -  protein_bind   lac operator: The lac repressor binds to the lac operator to inhibit transcription in E. coli. This inhibition can be relieved by adding lactose or isopropyl-β-D-thiogalactopyranoside (IPTG). lac repressor encoded by lacI
   6819..6849    -  promoter       lac promoter: promoter for the E. coli lac operon
   6864..6885    -  protein_bind   CAP binding site: CAP binding activates transcription in the presence of cAMP. E. coli catabolite activator protein
   6898..6990    -  CDS            lacI (fragment): lac repressor; lacI; The lac repressor binds to the lac operator to inhibit transcription in E. coli. This inhibition can be relieved by adding lactose or isopropyl-β-D-thiogalactopyranoside (IPTG).
   7173..7761    -  rep_origin     ori: high-copy-number ColE1/pMB1/pBR322/pUC origin of replication
   7932..8792    -  CDS            AmpR: β-lactamase; bla; confers resistance to ampicillin, carbenicillin, and related antibiotics
   8793..8897    -  promoter       AmpR promoter: bla
