[The description below was written by a language model from this plasmid's Addgene catalogue record and pLannotate feature annotations shown in this document.]
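Description:
pCDNA3-hTLR3-VenusFlag is a mammalian expression plasmid built on the pcDNA3 backbone for producing human Toll-like receptor 3 (TLR3, also known as CD283) as a fluorescent, epitope-tagged fusion protein. It is propagated in E. coli as a high-copy plasmid through a ColE1/pUC-type origin and selected with ampicillin via the β-lactamase gene. An f1 origin is also present. For mammalian cells, the backbone carries a neomycin/kanamycin phosphotransferase gene driven by the SV40 enhancer/early promoter and terminated by an SV40 polyadenylation signal, which would allow G418 selection of stable transfectants.

The expression cassette is driven by the human cytomegalovirus immediate early enhancer and promoter, with a T7 promoter just downstream that could support in vitro transcription. The TLR3 open reading frame was introduced by Gateway recombination and is flanked by attB1 and attB2 site remnants. Downstream of attB2, the annotation shows a FLAG epitope (detected as a fragment) followed by the yellow fluorescent protein Venus, so the C-terminal tag reads FLAG then Venus in the sequenced record, although the catalogue names it Venus-Flag. An HSV thymidine kinase polyadenylation signal follows the fusion, and only a small fragment of the bGH signal is detected. Other short hits, such as the HIV-1 LTR, ble and lacI fragments, appear to be minor backbone remnants.

TLR3 is a sensor of double-stranded RNA that signals through the TRIF adapter to activate NF-κB and IRF3. The stated purpose is expression of the human protein in mammalian cells. The Venus tag could support fluorescence-based detection and the FLAG tag antibody-based detection or purification, though the record does not specify a particular assay.
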