Addgene plasmid #197636: pCDNA3-hTLR3-VenusFlag
Purpose: Human CD283 protein expression in mammalian cells
Depositing lab: Haian Fu. Depositing organization: Emory University.
Backbone
  Vector backbone: pcDNA3
  Vector type: Mammalian Expression
Growth in bacteria
  Bacterial resistance: Ampicillin, 100 μg/mL
  Growth temperature: 37°C
  Growth strain: DH5alpha
  Copy number: High Copy
Gene/Insert
  Gene/Insert name: TLR3 (alt name: CD283; IIAE2; IMD83)
  Species: H. sapiens (human)
  Entrez Gene: TLR3 (a.k.a. CD283, IIAE2, IMD83)
  Tag / fusion protein: Venus-Flag (C terminal on insert)
  Cloning method: Gateway Cloning
Terms and licenses: Academic/Nonprofit Terms; Industry Terms: Not Available to Industry
How to cite: pCDNA3-hTLR3-VenusFlag was a gift from Haian Fu (Addgene plasmid # 197636 ; http://n2t.net/addgene:197636 ; RRID:Addgene_197636)
